Addgene plasmid #74688: pPsrA-R1
Purpose: PsrA-R1 gate
Depositing lab: Christopher Voigt. Depositing organization: Massachusetts Institute of Technology. Publication: Genetic circuit design automation. Nielsen AA, Der BS, Shin J, Vaidyanathan P, Paralanov V, Strychalski EA, Ross D, Densmore D, Voigt CA. Science. 2016 Apr 1;352(6281):aac7341. doi: 10.1126/science.aac7341. PubMed 27034378.
Backbone
  Vector backbone: pAN801
  Backbone manufacturer: Alec Nielsen
  Backbone size w/o insert (bp): 3930
  Total vector size (bp): 5829
  Vector type: Bacterial Expression
Growth in bacteria
  Bacterial resistance: Kanamycin, 50 μg/mL
  Growth temperature: 37°C
  Growth strain: DH5alpha
  Copy number: Low Copy
Gene/Insert
  Gene/Insert name: PTac-RBSR1-PsrA-PPsrA-YFP
  Species: E. coli
  Insert size (bp): 1899
Terms and licenses: Academic/Nonprofit Terms; Industry Terms: Not Available to Industry
How to cite: pPsrA-R1 was a gift from Christopher Voigt (Addgene plasmid # 74688 ; http://n2t.net/addgene:74688 ; RRID:Addgene_74688)
