[The description below was written by a language model from this plasmid's Addgene catalogue record and the feature table of its GenBank file.]
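Description:
pPsrA-R1 is a 5.8 kb bacterial expression plasmid built on the pAN801 backbone and designed for use in E. coli as a characterisation construct for a single repressor-based genetic logic gate, the "PsrA-R1 gate". It replicates from a p15A origin (listed as low copy in the catalogue; p15A is compatible with ColE1-type plasmids) and is selected with kanamycin through the aph(3')-Ia aminoglycoside phosphotransferase gene.

The roughly 1.9 kb insert is described as PTac-RBSR1-PsrA-PPsrA-YFP. A tac promoter followed by a symmetric lac operator serves as the gate input. It drives expression of the PsrA repressor through the ribosome binding site variant designated R1. The PsrA coding sequence and its cognate PPsrA promoter are not annotated in the feature table, but they presumably occupy the unannotated stretch between the lac operator and the downstream reporter region. The gate output, the PsrA-repressible promoter, controls an enhanced YFP reporter, which is preceded by a hammerhead ribozyme from the tobacco ringspot virus satellite RNA. Such self-cleaving ribozymes are commonly used as insulators that trim the 5' end of the transcript, making reporter expression less dependent on the upstream promoter context.

The plasmid also carries lacI, so the tac promoter is held off until IPTG is added, and a tetR gene, whose role in this particular construct is not stated in the record. Together these parts behave as an inverter (NOT gate): IPTG induces PsrA, which in turn shuts down YFP. Titrating the inducer and measuring fluorescence lets the gate's response function be measured, consistent with the construct's origin in work on automated genetic circuit design.
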