LOCUS       Exported 5829 bp ds-DNA circular SYN 12-MAY-2021
DEFINITION  PsrA-R1 gate.
ACCESSION   .
VERSION     .
KEYWORDS    pPsrA-R1
SOURCE      synthetic DNA construct
  ORGANISM  synthetic DNA construct
REFERENCE   1 (bases 1 to 5829)
  AUTHORS   Nielsen AA, Der BS, Shin J, Vaidyanathan P, Paralanov V, Strychalski
            EA, Ross D, Densmore D, Voigt CA
  TITLE     Genetic circuit design automation.
  JOURNAL   Science. 2016 Apr 1;352(6281):aac7341. doi: 10.1126/science.aac7341.
  PUBMED    27034378
REFERENCE   2 (bases 1 to 5829)
  AUTHORS   .
  TITLE     Direct Submission
  JOURNAL   Exported May 12, 2021 from SnapGene Server 1.1.58
            http://www.snapgene.com
FEATURES             Location/Qualifiers
     source          1..5829
                     /organism="synthetic DNA construct"
                     /mol_type="other DNA"
     rep_origin      complement(308..852)
                     /direction=LEFT
                     /label=p15A ori
                     /note="Plasmids containing the medium-copy-number p15A
                     origin of replication can be propagated in E. coli cells
                     that contain a second plasmid with the ColE1 origin. "
     primer_bind     complement(388..407)
                     /label=pBR322ori-F
                     /note="pBR322 origin, forward primer"
     CDS             complement(941..1756)
                     /codon_start=1
                     /gene="aph(3')-Ia"
                     /product="aminoglycoside phosphotransferase"
                     /label=KanR
                     /note="confers resistance to kanamycin in bacteria or G418
                     (Geneticin(R)) in eukaryotes"
                     /translation="MSHIQRETSCSRPRLNSNMDADLYGYKWARDNVGQSGATIYRLYG
                     KPDAPELFLKHGKGSVANDVTDEMVRLNWLTEFMPLPTIKHFIRTPDDAWLLTTAIPGK
                     TAFQVLEEYPDSGENIVDALAVFLRRLHSIPVCNCPFNSDRVFRLAQAQSRMNNGLVDA
                     SDFDDERNGWPVEQVWKEMHKLLPFSPDSVVTHGDFSLDNLIFDEGKLIGCIDVGRVGI
                     ADRYQDLAILWNCLGEFSPSLQKRLFQKYGIDNPDMNKLQFHLMLDEFF"
     primer_bind     1664..1683
                     /label=Kan-R
                     /note="Kanamycin resistance gene, reverse primer"
     primer_bind     1748..1767
                     /label=pENTR-R
                     /note="pENTR vectors, reverse primer"
     promoter        1878..1906
                     /label=tac promoter
                     /note="strong E. coli promoter; hybrid between the trp and
                     lac UV5 promoters"
     protein_bind    1912..1931
                     /label=lac operator (symmetric)
                     /bound_moiety="lac repressor encoded by lacI"
                     /note="The lac repressor binds to the lac operator to
                     inhibit transcription in E. coli. This inhibition can be
                     relieved by adding lactose or
                     isopropyl-beta-D-thiogalactopyranoside (IPTG). The
                     symmetric lac operator was optimized for tight binding of
                     lac repressor."
     misc_RNA        2880..2929
                     /label=sTRSV HHRz
                     /note="hammerhead ribozyme from the tobacco ringspot virus
                     satellite RNA (Khvorova et al., 2003)"
     CDS             2979..3698
                     /codon_start=1
                     /product="enhanced YFP"
                     /label=EYFP
                     /note="mammalian codon-optimized"
                     /translation="MVSKGEELFTGVVPILVELDGDVNGHKFSVSGEGEGDATYGKLTL
                     KFICTTGKLPVPWPTLVTTFGYGLQCFARYPDHMKLHDFFKSAMPEGYVQERTIFFKDD
                     GNYKTRAEVKFEGDTLVNRIELKGIDFKEDGNILGHKLEYNYNSHNVYIMADKQKNGIK
                     VNFKIRHNIEDGSVQLADHYQQNTPIGDGPVLLPDNHYLSYQSALSKDPNEKRDHMVLL
                     EFVTAAGITLGMDELYK"
     primer_bind     complement(3024..3045)
                     /label=EGFP-N
                     /note="EGFP, reverse primer"
     primer_bind     complement(3285..3304)
                     /label=EXFP-R
                     /note="For distinguishing EGFP variants, reverse primer"
     primer_bind     3632..3653
                     /label=EGFP-C
                     /note="EGFP, forward primer"
     CDS             3846..4928
                     /codon_start=1
                     /gene="lacI"
                     /product="lac repressor"
                     /label=lacI
                     /note="The lac repressor binds to the lac operator to
                     inhibit transcription in E. coli. This inhibition can be
                     relieved by adding lactose or
                     isopropyl-beta-D-thiogalactopyranoside (IPTG)."
                     /translation="MKPVTLYDVAEYAGVSYQTVSRVVNQASHVSAKTREKVEAAMAEL
                     NYIPNRVAQQLAGKQSLLIGVATSSLALHAPSQIVAAIKSRADQLGASVVVSMVERSGV
                     EACKAAVHNLLAQRVSGLIINYPLDDQDAIAVEAACTNVPALFLDVSDQTPINSIIFSH
                     EDGTRLGVEHLVALGHQQIALLAGPLSSVSARLRLAGWHKYLTRNQIQPIAEREGDWSA
                     MSGFQQTMQMLNEGIVPTAMLVANDQMALGAMRAITESGLRVGADISVVGYDDTEDSSC
                     YIPPLTTIKQDFRLLGQTSVDRLLQLSQGQAVKGNQLLPVSLVKRKTTLAPNTQTASPR
                     ALADSLMQLARQVSRLESGQ"
     primer_bind     complement(3865..3884)
                     /label=LacI-R
                     /note="LacI, reverse primer"
     CDS             4947..5570
                     /codon_start=1
                     /gene="tetR from transposon Tn10"
                     /product="tetracycline repressor TetR"
                     /label=TetR
                     /note="TetR binds to the tetracycline operator tetO to
                     inhibit transcription. This inhibition can be relieved by
                     adding tetracycline or doxycycline."
                     /translation="MSRLDKSKVINSALELLNEVGIEGLTTRKLAQKLGVEQPTLYWHV
                     KNKRALLDALAIEMLDRHHTHFCPLEGESWQDFLRNNAKSFRCALLSHRDGAKVHLGTR
                     PTEKQYETLENQLAFLCQQGFSLENALYALSAVGHFTLGCVLEDQEHQVAKEERETPTT
                     DSMPPLLRQAIELFDHQGAEPAFLFGLELIICGLEKQLKCESGS"
     primer_bind     complement(5020..5039)
                     /label=Tet-R
                     /note="Tetracycline resistance gene, reverse primer"
     primer_bind     complement(5753..5772)
                     /label=pBRrevBam
                     /note="pBR322 vectors, tet region, downstream of BamHI,
                     reverse primer"
ORIGIN
        1 gcttcctcgc tcactgactc gctgcacgag gcagacctca gcgctagcgg agtgtatact
       61 ggcttactat gttggcactg atgagggtgt cagtgaagtg cttcatgtgg caggagaaaa
      121 aaggctgcac cggtgcgtca gcagaatatg tgatacagga tatattccgc ttcctcgctc
      181 actgactcgc tacgctcggt cgttcgactg cggcgagcgg aaatggctta cgaacggggc
      241 ggagatttcc tggaagatgc caggaagata cttaacaggg aagtgagagg gccgcggcaa
      301 agccgttttt ccataggctc cgcccccctg acaagcatca cgaaatctga cgctcaaatc
      361 agtggtggcg aaacccgaca ggactataaa gataccaggc gtttcccctg gcggctccct
      421 cgtgcgctct cctgttcctg cctttcggtt taccggtgtc attccgctgt tatggccgcg
      481 tttgtctcat tccacgcctg acactcagtt ccgggtaggc agttcgctcc aagctggact
      541 gtatgcacga accccccgtt cagtccgacc gctgcgcctt atccggtaac tatcgtcttg
      601 agtccaaccc ggaaagacat gcaaaagcac cactggcagc agccactggt aattgattta
      661 gaggagttag tcttgaagtc atgcgccggt taaggctaaa ctgaaaggac aagttttggt
      721 gactgcgctc ctccaagcca gttacctcgg ttcaaagagt tggtagctca gagaaccttc
      781 gaaaaaccgc cctgcaaggc ggttttttcg ttttcagagc aagagattac gcgcagacca
      841 aaacgatctc aagaagatca tcttattaag gggtctgacg ctcagtggaa cgaaaaatca
      901 atctaaagta tatatgagta aacttggtct gacagttacc ttagaaaaac tcatcgagca
      961 tcaaatgaaa ctgcaattta ttcatatcag gattatcaat accatatttt tgaaaaagcc
     1021 gtttctgtaa tgaaggagaa aactcaccga ggcagttcca taggatggca agatcctggt
     1081 atcggtctgc gattccgact cgtccaacat caatacaacc tattaatttc ccctcgtcaa
     1141 aaataaggtt atcaagtgag aaatcaccat gagtgacgac tgaatccggt gagaatggca
     1201 aaagcttatg catttctttc cagacttgtt caacaggcca gccattacgc tcgtcatcaa
     1261 aatcactcgc atcaaccaaa ccgttattca ttcgtgattg cgcctgagcg agacgaaata
     1321 cgcgatcgct gttaaaagga caattacaaa caggaatcga atgcaaccgg cgcaggaaca
     1381 ctgccagcgc atcaacaata ttttcacctg aatcaggata ttcttctaat acctggaatg
     1441 ctgttttccc ggggatcgca gtggtgagta accatgcatc atcaggagta cggataaaat
     1501 gcttgatggt cggaagaggc ataaattccg tcagccagtt tagtctgacc atctcatctg
     1561 taacatcatt ggcaacgcta cctttgccat gtttcagaaa caactctggc gcatcgggct
     1621 tcccatacaa tcgatagatt gtcgcacctg attgcccgac attatcgcga gcccatttat
     1681 acccatataa atcagcatcc atgttggaat ttaatcgcgg cctcgagcaa gacgtttccc
     1741 gttgaatatg gctcataaca ccccttgtat tactgtttat gtaagcagac agttttattg
     1801 ttcatgatga tatattttta tcttgtgcaa tgtacatcag agattttgag acacaaggag
     1861 aacgatcgtt ggctgtgttg acaattaatc atcggctcgt ataatgtgtg gaattgtgag
     1921 cgctcacaat tagcgctgtc tgtacttgta tcagtacact gacgagtccc taaaggacga
     1981 aacaccgcct ctacaaataa ttttgtttaa tttaattcgc ggaagcgcag agataagggg
     2041 tatcatggca cagagcgaaa ccgttgaacg tattctggat gcagcagaac agctgtttgc
     2101 agaacgtggt tttgcagaaa ccagcctgcg tctgattacc agcaaagccg gtgttaatct
     2161 ggcagcagtg aattatcatt ttggcagcaa aaaagcactg attcaggcag tttttagccg
     2221 ttttctgggt ccgttttgtg caagcctgga acgtgaactg gaacgtcgtc aggcacgtcc
     2281 ggaacagaaa ccgagcctgg aagaactgct ggaaatgctg gttgaacagg cactggcagt
     2341 tcagcctcgt agcaataatg atctgagcat ttttatgtgt ctgctgggtc tggcatttag
     2401 ccagagccag ggtcatctgc gtcgttatct ggaagatatg tatggtaaag tgttccgtcg
     2461 ttatatgctg ctggttaatg aagcagcacc gcgtgttccg cctctggaac tgttttggcg
     2521 tgttcatttt atgctgggtg cagcagcatt tagcatgagc ggtattaaag cactgcgtgc
     2581 aattgcagaa accgattttg gtattaacac cagcattgaa caggttatgc gtctgatggt
     2641 tccgtttctg gcagcaggta tgcgtgcaga tagcggtgtt accgatgaag caatggcagc
     2701 agcacagctg cgtccgcgta gcaaaaccag caccagcgca accaccgcaa aagcataatc
     2761 cggcaattaa aaaagcggct aaccacgccg ctttttttac gtctgcatac ttgatcgaac
     2821 gcttcaagga acaaacgttt gattgacagc tagctcagtc ctaggtagag tgctagcagc
     2881 tgtcaccgga tgtgctttcc ggtctgatga gtccgtgagg acgaaacagc ctctacaaat
     2941 aattttgttt aatactagag aaagagggga aatactagat ggtgagcaag ggcgaggagc
     3001 tgttcaccgg ggtggtgccc atcctggtcg agctggacgg cgacgtaaac ggccacaagt
     3061 tcagcgtgtc cggcgagggc gagggcgatg ccacctacgg caagctgacc ctgaagttca
     3121 tctgcaccac aggcaagctg cccgtgccct ggcccaccct cgtgaccacc ttcggctacg
     3181 gcctgcaatg cttcgcccgc taccccgacc acatgaagct gcacgacttc ttcaagtccg
     3241 ccatgcccga aggctacgtc caggagcgca ccatcttctt caaggacgac ggcaactaca
     3301 agacccgcgc cgaggtgaag ttcgagggcg acaccctggt gaaccgcatc gagctgaagg
     3361 gcatcgactt caaggaggac ggcaacatcc tggggcacaa gctggagtac aactacaaca
     3421 gccacaacgt ctatatcatg gccgacaagc agaagaacgg catcaaggtg aacttcaaga
     3481 tccgccacaa catcgaggac ggcagcgtgc agctcgccga ccactaccag cagaacaccc
     3541 caatcggcga cggccccgtg ctgctgcccg acaaccacta ccttagctac cagtccgccc
     3601 tgagcaaaga ccccaacgag aagcgcgatc acatggtcct gctggagttc gtgaccgccg
     3661 ccgggatcac tctcggcatg gacgagctgt acaagtaact cggtaccaaa ttccagaaaa
     3721 gaggcctccc gaaagggggg ccttttttcg ttttggtcca atggcggcgc gccatcgaat
     3781 ggcgcaaaac ctttcgcggt atggcatgat agcgcccgga agagagtcaa ttcagggtgg
     3841 tgaatatgaa accagtaacg ttatacgatg tcgcagagta tgccggtgtc tcttatcaga
     3901 ccgtttcccg cgtggtgaac caggccagcc acgtttctgc gaaaacgcgg gaaaaagtgg
     3961 aagcggcgat ggcggagctg aattacattc ccaaccgcgt ggcacaacaa ctggcgggca
     4021 aacagtcgtt gctgattggc gttgccacct ccagtctggc cctgcacgcg ccgtcgcaaa
     4081 ttgtcgcggc gattaaatct cgcgccgatc aactgggtgc cagcgtggtg gtgtcgatgg
     4141 tagaacgaag cggcgtcgaa gcctgtaaag cggcggtgca caatcttctc gcgcaacgcg
     4201 tcagtgggct gatcattaac tatccgctgg atgaccagga tgccattgct gtggaagctg
     4261 cctgcactaa tgttccggcg ttatttcttg atgtctctga ccagacaccc atcaacagta
     4321 ttattttctc ccatgaggac ggtacgcgac tgggcgtgga gcatctggtc gcattgggtc
     4381 accagcaaat cgcgctgtta gcgggcccat taagttctgt ctcggcgcgt ctgcgtctgg
     4441 ctggctggca taaatatctc actcgcaatc aaattcagcc gatagcggaa cgggaaggcg
     4501 actggagtgc catgtccggt tttcaacaaa ccatgcaaat gctgaatgag ggcatcgttc
     4561 ccactgcgat gctggttgcc aacgatcaga tggcgctggg cgcaatgcgc gccattaccg
     4621 agtccgggct gcgcgttggt gcggatatct cggtagtggg atacgacgat accgaagata
     4681 gctcatgtta tatcccgccg ttaaccacca tcaaacagga ttttcgcctg ctggggcaaa
     4741 ccagcgtgga ccgcttgctg caactctctc agggccaggc ggtgaagggc aatcagctgt
     4801 tgccagtctc actggtgaaa agaaaaacca ccctggcgcc caatacgcaa accgcctctc
     4861 cccgcgcgtt ggccgattca ttaatgcagc tggcacgaca ggtttcccga ctggaaagcg
     4921 ggcagtgata atccaggagg aaaaaaatgt ccagattaga taaaagtaaa gtgattaaca
     4981 gcgcattaga gctgcttaat gaggtcggaa tcgaaggttt aacaacccgt aaactcgccc
     5041 agaagctagg tgtagagcag cctacattgt attggcatgt aaaaaataag cgggctttgc
     5101 tcgacgcctt agccattgag atgttagata ggcaccatac tcacttttgc cctttagaag
     5161 gggaaagctg gcaagatttt ttacgtaata acgctaaaag ttttagatgt gctttactaa
     5221 gtcatcgcga tggagcaaaa gtacatttag gtacacggcc tacagaaaaa cagtatgaaa
     5281 ctctcgaaaa tcaattagcc tttttatgcc aacaaggttt ttcactagag aatgcattat
     5341 atgcactcag cgctgtgggg cattttactt taggttgcgt attggaagat caagagcatc
     5401 aagtcgctaa agaagaaagg gaaacaccta ctactgatag tatgccgcca ttattacgac
     5461 aagctatcga attatttgat caccaaggtg cagagccagc cttcttattc ggccttgaat
     5521 tgatcatatg cggattagaa aaacaactta aatgtgaaag tgggtcctaa taattggtaa
     5581 cgaatcagac aattgacggc tcgagggagt agcatagggt ttgcagaatc cctgcttcgt
     5641 ccatttgaca ggcacattat gcatcgatga taagctgtca aacatgagca gatcctctac
     5701 gccggacgca tcgtggccgg catcaccggc gccacaggtg cggttgctgg cgcctatatc
     5761 gccgacatca ccgatgggga agatcgggct cgccacttcg ggctcatgag caaatatttt
     5821 atctgaggt
//
