>Addgene plasmid #74688 | pPsrA-R1 | addgene partial sequence | sequence record 142404 | pTac-F 5'-cggctcgtataatgtgtgga-3'
GTATCAGTACACTGACGAGTCCCTAAAGGACGAAACACCGCCTCTACAAATAATTTTGTTTAATTTAATT
CGCGGAAGCGCAGAGATAAGGGGTATCATGGCACAGAGCGAAACCGTTGAACGTATTCTGGATGCAGCAG
AACAGCTGTTTGCAGAACGTGGTTTTGCAGAAACCAGCCTGCGTCTGATTACCAGCAAAGCCGGTGTTAA
TCTGGCAGCAGTGAATTATCATTTTGGCAGCAAAAAAGCACTGATTCAGGCAGTTTTTAGCCGTTTTCTG
GGTCCGTTTTGTGCAAGCCTGGAACGTGAACTGGAACGTCGTCAGGCACGTCCGGAACAGAAACCGAGCC
TGGAAGAACTGCTGGAAATGCTGGTTGAACAGGCACTGGCAGTTCAGCCTCGTAGCAATAATGATCTGAG
CATTTTTATGTGTCTGCTGGGTCTGGCATTTAGCCAGAGCCAGGGTCATCTGCGTCGTTATCTGGAAGAT
ATGTATGGTAAAGTGTTCCGTCGTTATATGCTGCTGGTTAATGAAGCAGCACCGCGTGTTCCGCCTCTGG
AACTGTTTTGGCGTGTTCATTTTATGCTGGGTGCAGCAGCATTTAGCATGAGCGGTATTAAAGCACTGCG
TGCAATTGCAGAAACCGATTTTGGTATTAACACCAGCATTGAACAGGTTATGCGTCTGATGGTTCCGTTT
CTGGCAGCAGGTATGCGTGCAGATAGCGGTGTTACCGATGAAGCAATGGCAGCAGCACAGCTGCGTCCGC
GTAGCAA
