>Addgene plasmid #74688 | pPsrA-R1 | addgene partial sequence | sequence record 145864 | EGFP-N 5'-CGTCGCCGTCCAGCTCGACCAG-3'
CTCACCATCTAGTATTTCCCCTCTTTCTCTAGTATTAAACAAAATTATTTGTAGAGGCTGTTTCGTCCTC
ACGGACTCATCAGACCGGAAAGCACATCCGGTGACAGCTGCTAGCACTCTACCTAGGACTGAGCTAGCTG
TCAATCAAACGTTTGTTCCTTGAAGCGTTCGATCAAGTATGCAGACGTAAAAAAAGCGGCGTGGTTAGCC
GCTTTTTTAATTGCCGGATTATGCTTTTGCGGTGGTTGCGCTGGTGCTGGTTTTGCTACGCGGACGCAGC
TGTGCTGCTGCCATTGCTTCATCGGTAACACCGCTATCTGCACGCATACCTGCTGCCAGAAACGGAACCA
TCAGACGCATAACCTGTTCAATGCTGGTGTTAATACCAAAATCGGTTTCTGCAATTGCACGCAGTGCTTT
AATACCGCTCATGCTAAATGCTGCTGCACCCAGCATAAAATGAACACGCCAAAACAGTTCCAGAGGCGGA
ACACGCGGTGCTGCTTCATTAACCAGCAGCATATAACGACGGAACACTTTACCATACATATCTTCCAGAT
AACGACGCAGATGACCCTGGCTCTGGCTAAATGCCAGACCCAGCAGACACATAAAAATGCTCAGATCATT
ATTGCTACGAGGCTGAACTGCCAGTGCCTGTTCAACCAGCATTTCCAGCAGTTCTTCCAGGCTCGGTTTC
TGTTCCGGACGTGCCTGACGACGTTCCAGTTCACGTTCCAGGCTTGCACAAAACGGACCCAGA
